>Addgene plasmid #148246 | pT7-MS2-HA-C1_AA | depositor full sequence | sequence record 290694 | Full Sequence
TAGTTATTAATAGTAATCAATTACGGGGTCATTAGTTCATAGCCCATATATGGAGTTCCGCGTTACATAA
CTTACGGTAAATGGCCCGCCTGGCTGACCGCCCAACGACCCCCGCCCATTGACGTCAATAATGACGTATG
TTCCCATAGTAACGCCAATAGGGACTTTCCATTGACGTCAATGGGTGGAGTATTTACGGTAAACTGCCCA
CTTGGCAGTACATCAAGTGTATCATATGCCAAGTACGCCCCCTATTGACGTCAATGACGGTAAATGGCCC
GCCTGGCATTATGCCCAGTACATGACCTTATGGGACTTTCCTACTTGGCAGTACATCTACGTATTAGTCA
TCGCTATTACCATGGTGATGCGGTTTTGGCAGTACATCAATGGGCGTGGATAGCGGTTTGACTCACGGGG
ATTTCCAAGTCTCCACCCCATTGACGTCAATGGGAGTTTGTTTTGGCACCAAAATCAACGGGACTTTCCA
AAATGTCGTAACAACTCCGCCCCATTGACGCAAATGGGCGGTAGGCGTGTACGGTGGGAGGTCTATATAA
GCAGAGCTCTCTGGCTAACTAGAGAACCCACTGCTTACTGGCTTATCGAAATTAATACGACTCACTATAG
GGAGACCCAAGCTCTAGCGCTACCGGTCGCCACCATGGCTTCTAACTTTACTCAGTTCGTTCTCGTCGAC
AATGGCGGAACTGGCGACGTGACTGTCGCCCCAAGCAACTTCGCTAACGGGGTCGCTGAATGGATCAGCT
CTAACTCGCGATCACAGGCTTACAAAGTAACCTGTAGCGTTCGTCAGAGCTCTGCGCAGAATCGCAAATA
CACCATCAAAGTCGAGGTGCCTAAAGTGGCAACCCAGACTGTTGGTGGTGAAGAGCTTCCTGTAGCCGGA
TGGAGATCTTACTTAAATATGGAACTAACCATTCCAATTTTCGCCACGAATTCCGACTGCGAGCTTATTG
TTAAGGCAATGCAAGGTCTCCTAAAAGATGGAAACCCGATTCCCTCGGCCATCGCGGCCAACTCCGGCAT
CTACGGAGGTGGAGGTGGATCTGGTGGATCTCCTCCACATATGGCTTACCCATACGATGTTCCAGATTAC
GCTCCTCCATCTCGAGCTCAAGCTTCGAATTCTGCAGTCGACGGTACCGCGGGCCCGGGATCCACCGGAT
CTAGATAACTGATCATAATCAGCCATACCACATTTGTAGAGGTTTTACTTGCTTTAAAAAACCTCCCACA
CCTCCCCCTGAACCTGAAACATAAAATGAATGCAATTGTTGTTGTTAACTTGTTTATTGCAGCTTATAAT
GGTTACAAATAAAGCAATAGCATCACAAATTTCACAAATAAAGCATTTTTTTCACTGCATTCTAGTTGTG
GTTTGTCCAAACTCATCAATGTATCTTAACGCGTAAATTGTAAGCGTTAATATTTTGTTAAAATTCGCGT
TAAATTTTTGTTAAATCAGCTCATTTTTTAACCAATAGGCCGAAATCGGCAAAATCCCTTATAAATCAAA
AGAATAGACCGAGATAGGGT
[37 nt withheld, positions 1561-1597]
AAAGAACGTGGACTCCAACGTCAAAGG
[49 nt withheld, positions 1625-1673]
T
[91 nt withheld, positions 1675-1765]
G
[124 nt withheld, positions 1767-1890]
CAGGTGGCACTTTTCGGGGAAATGTGCGCGGAACCCCTATTTGTTTATTTTTCTAAATACATTCAAATAT
GTATCCGCTCATGAGACAATAACCCTGATAAATGCTTCAATAATATTGAAAAAGGAAGAGTCCTGAGGCG
GAAAGAACCAGCTGTGGAATGTGTGTCAGTTAGGGTGTGGAAAGTCCCCAGGCTCCCCAGCAGGCAGAAG
TATGCAAAGCATGCATCTCAATTAGTCAGCAACCAGGTGTGGAAAGTCCCCAGGCTCCCCAGCAGGCAGA
AGTATGCAAAGCATGCATCTCAATTAGTCAGCAACCATAGTCCCGCCCCTAACTCCGCCCATCCCGCCCC
TAACTCCGCCCAGTTCCGCCCATTCTCCGCCCCATGGCTGACTAATTTTTTTTATTTATGCAGAGGCCGA
GGCCGCCTCGGCCTCTGAGCTATTCCAGAAGTAGTGAGGAGGCTTTTTTGGAGGCCTAGGCTTTTGCAAA
GATCGATCAAGAGACAGGATGAGGATCGTTTCGCATGATTGAACAAGATGGATTGCACGCAGGTTCTCCG
GCCGCTTGGGTGGAGAGGCTATTCGGCTATGACTGGGCACAACAGACAATCGGCTGCTCTGATGCCGCCG
TGTTCCGGCTGTCAGCGCAGGGGCGCCCGGTTCTTTTTGTCAAGACCGACCTGTCCGGTGCCCTGAATGA
ACTGCAAGACGAGGCAGCGCGGCTATCGTGGCTGGCCACGACGGGCGTTCCTTGCGCAGCTGTGCTCGAC
GTTGTCACTGAAGCGGGAAGGGACTGGCTGCTATTGGGCGAAGTGCCGGGGCAGGATCTCCTGTCATCTC
ACCTTGCTCCTGCCGAGAAAGTATCCATCATGGCTGATGCAATGCGGCGGCTGCATACGCTTGATCCGGC
TACCTGCCCATTCGACCACCAAGCGAAACATCGCATCGAGCGAGCACGTACTCGGATGGAAGCCGGTCTT
GTCGATCAGGATGATCTGGACGAAGAGCATCAGGGGCTCGCGCCAGCCGAACTGTTCGCCAGGCTCAAGG
CGAGCATGCCCGACGGCGAGGATCTCGTCGTGACCCATGGCGATGCCTGCTTGCCGAATATCATGGTGGA
AAATGGCCGCTTTTCTGGATTCATCGACTGTGGCCGGCTGGGTGTGGCGGACCGCTATCAGGACATAGCG
TTGGCTACCCGTGATATTGCTGAAGAGCTTGGCGGCGAATGGGCTGACCGCTTCCTCGTGCTTTACGGTA
TCGCCGCTCCCGATTCGCAGCGCATCGCCTTCTATCGCCTTCTTGACGAGTTCTTCTGAGCGGGACTCTG
GGGTTCGAAATGACCGACCAAGCGACGCCCAACCTGCCATCACGAGATTTCGATTCCACCGCCGCCTTCT
ATGAAAGGTTGGGCTTCGGAATCGTTTTCCGGGACGCCGGCTGGATGATCCTCCAGCGCGGGGATCTCAT
GCTGGAGTTCTTCGCCCACCCTAGGGGGAGGCTAACTGAAACACGGAAGGAGACAATACCGGAAGGAACC
CGCGCTATGACGGCAATAAAAAGACAGAATAAAACGCACGGTGTTGGGTCGTTTGTTCATAAACGCGGGG
TTCGGTCCCAGGGCTGGCACTCTGTCGATACCCCACCGAGACCCCATTGGGGCCAATACGCCCGCGTTTC
TTCCTTTTCCCCACCCCACCCCCCAAGTTCGGGTGAAGGCCCAGGGCTCGCAGCCAACGTCGGGGCGGCA
GGCCCTGCCATAGCCTCAGGTTACTCATATATACTTTAGATTGATTTAAAACTTCATTTTTAATTTAAAA
GGATCTAGGTGAAGATCCTTTTTGATAATCTCATGACCAAAATCCCTTAACGTGAGTTTTCGTTCCACTG
AGCGTCAGACCCCGTAGAAAAGATCAAAGGATCTTCTTGAGATCCTTTTTTTCTGCGCGTAATCTGCTGC
TTGCAAACAAAAAAACCACCGCTACCAGCGGTGGTTTGTTTGCCGGATCAAGAGCTACCAACTCTTTTTC
CGAAGGTAACTGGCTTCAGCAGAGCGCAGATACCAAATACTGTCCTTCTAGTGTAGCCGTAGTTAGGCCA
CCACTTCAAGAACTCTGTAGCACCGCCTACATACCTCGCTCTGCTAATCCTGTTACCAGTGGCTGCTGCC
AGTGGCGATAAGTCGTGTCTTACCGGGTTGGACTCAAGACGATAGTTACCGGATAAGGCGCAGCGGTCGG
GCTGAACGGGGGGTTCGTGCACACAGCCCAGCTTGGAGCGAACGACCTACACCGAACTGAGATACCTACA
GCGTGAGCTATGAGAAAGCGCCACGCTTCCCGAAGGGAGAAAGGCGGACAGGTATCCGGTAAGCGGCAGG
GTCGGAACAGGAGAGCGCACGAGGGAGCTTCCAGGGGGAAACGCCTGGTATCTTTATAGTCCTGTCGGGT
TTCGCCACCTCTGACTTGAGCGTCGATTTTTGTGATGCTCGTCAGGGGGGCGGAGCCTATGGAAAAACGC
CAGCAACGCGGCCTTTTTACGGTTCCTGGCCTTTTGCTGGCCTTTTGCTCACATGTTCTTTCCTGCGTTA
TCCCCTGATTCTGTGGATAACCGTATTACCGCCATGCAT
Features (pLannotate 1.2.2; 17 found; start..end, strand, type, name):
     61..364     +  enhancer       CMV enhancer: human cytomegalovirus immediate early enhancer
    365..568     +  promoter       CMV promoter: human cytomegalovirus (CMV) immediate early promoter
    564..597     +  LTR            5' LTR (truncated) (fragment): truncated 5' long terminal repeat (LTR) from HIV-1
    613..631     +  promoter       T7 promoter: promoter for bacteriophage T7 RNA polymerase
    668..1054    +  CDS            MS2: bacteriophage MS2 coat protein binds to a specific stem-loop structure in the viral RNA (Peabody, 1993)
   1097..1123    +  CDS            3xHA (fragment): three tandem HA epitope tags
   1131..1183    +  misc_feature   MCS: multiple cloning site
   1200..1284    +  CDS            large T antigen (fragment): large T antigen from SV40 (simian virus 40)
   1307..1428    +  polyA_signal   SV40 poly(A) signal: SV40 polyadenylation signal
   1462..1890    -  rep_origin     f1 ori (sequence partly withheld): f1 bacteriophage origin of replication; arrow indicates direction of (+) strand synthesis
   1917..2021    +  promoter       AmpR promoter: bla
   2023..2380    +  promoter       SV40 promoter: SV40 enhancer and early promoter
   2415..3209    +  CDS            NeoR/KanR: aminoglycoside phosphotransferase from Tn5; aph(3')-II (or nptII); confers resistance to neomycin, kanamycin, and G418 (Geneticin®)
   3230..3382    +  CDS            ble (fragment): BLE_KLEPN - Experimental evidence at protein level: Swiss-Prot protein existence level 1. Binding protein with a strong affinity to the bleomycin family of antibiotics. Binds to CL990; an antimitotic-antibiotic compound. From Klebsiella pneumoniae.
   3441..3488    +  polyA_signal   HSV TK poly(A) signal: herpes simplex virus thymidine kinase polyadenylation signal (Cole and Stacy, 1985)
   3579..3595    -  polyA_signal   bGH poly(A) signal (fragment): bovine growth hormone polyadenylation signal
   3817..4405    +  rep_origin     ori: high-copy-number ColE1/pMB1/pBR322/pUC origin of replication
