[The description below was written by a language model from this plasmid's Addgene catalogue record and pLannotate feature annotations shown in this document.]
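Description:
pT7-MS2-HA-C1_AA is a 4,519-nt empty mammalian expression backbone designed for building N-terminal fusions to the bacteriophage MS2 coat protein. The record lists the parental backbone as unknown and no insert. It is propagated in E. coli from a high-copy ColE1/pUC-type origin and selected with kanamycin. The single NeoR/KanR (Tn5 aminoglycoside phosphotransferase) gene sits behind tandem bacterial (AmpR/bla) and SV40 early promoters and ends in an HSV TK polyadenylation signal, so the same marker can also confer G418 resistance in mammalian cells. An f1 origin is also present, which permits single-stranded DNA production.

The expression cassette is driven by the CMV immediate-early enhancer and promoter, followed by a T7 promoter that allows in vitro transcription or expression with T7 RNA polymerase. Downstream lie the MS2 coat protein coding sequence, a short HA epitope (annotated as a fragment of a 3xHA tag, with a length consistent with one copy), a multiple cloning site and the SV40 poly(A) signal. A gene cloned in frame into the MCS would therefore be expressed as an MS2-HA-tagged protein detectable with anti-HA antibodies. Because MS2 coat protein binds a specific RNA stem-loop, such fusions are generally used to tether a protein of interest to reporter transcripts carrying MS2 binding sites, although the record itself states only "mammalian expression vector".

Several short annotations (HIV-1 LTR, SV40 large T antigen, ble and bGH poly(A) fragments) are probably partial sequence matches rather than functional elements. The depositor sequence may be theoretical rather than fully verified.
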