Addgene plasmid #148246: pT7-MS2-HA-C1_AA
Purpose: (Empty Backbone) Mammalian Expression vector
Depositing lab: Elisa Izaurralde. Depositing organization: Max Planck Institute for Developmental Biology.
Backbone
  Vector backbone: Unknown
  Vector type: Mammalian Expression
Growth in bacteria
  Bacterial resistance: Kanamycin, 50 μg/mL
  Growth temperature: 37°C
  Growth strain: DH5alpha
  Copy number: High Copy
Gene/Insert
  Gene/Insert name: None
Terms and licenses: Academic/Nonprofit Terms; Industry Terms: Not Available to Industry
Depositor comments: Plasmids from this collection were made available to the research community and donated after the lab closed. Please note that the sequence provided by the depositing laboratory may be theoretical/predicted or based on Sanger sequencing results. There may be discrepancies between sequencing results obtained by Addgene and the depositor sequence. If an Addgene verified sequence is not available, please contact before placing your order to request that our lab fully sequence the plasmid.
How to cite: pT7-MS2-HA-C1_AA was a gift from Elisa Izaurralde (Addgene plasmid # 148246 ; http://n2t.net/addgene:148246 ; RRID:Addgene_148246)
